>Addgene plasmid #175335 | pH6HTC_ABCE1-Halo | addgene full sequence | sequence record 345594 | Addgene NGS Result
GCCTAACTACGGCTACACTAGAAGGACAGTATTTGGTATCTGCGCTCTGCTGAAGCCAGTTACCTTCGGA
AAAAGAGTTGGTAGCTCTTGATCCGGCAAACAAACCACCGCTGGTAGCGGTGGTTTTTTTGTTTGCAAGC
AGCAGATTACGCGCAGAAAAAAAGGATTTCAAGAAGATCCTTTGATCTTTTCTACGGGGTCTGACGCTCA
GTGGAACGAAAACTCACGTTAAGGGCATATGATGGTAGTGTGGGGTCTCCCCATGCGAGAGTAGGGAACT
GCCAGGCATCAAATAAAACGAAAGGCTCAGTCGAAAGACTGGGCCTTTCGTTTTATCTGTTGTTTGTCGG
TGAACGCTCTCCTGAGTAGGACAAATCCGCCGGGAGCGGATTTGAACGTTGCGAAGCAACGGCCCGGAGG
GTGGCGGGCAGGACGCCCGCCATAAACTGCCAGGCATCAAATTAAGCAGAAGGCCATCCTGACGGATGGC
CTTTTTGCGTTTCTACAAACTCTTTTGTTTATTTTTCTAAATACATTCAAATATGTATCCGCTCATGGAT
CTCGATCCCGCGAAATTAATACGACTCACTATAGGGTATTTTAACTTTACTAAGGAGCGATCGCTTCCGA
ATTCCTACCGCGGATAT
[1797 nt withheld, positions 648-2444]
GGGCCAACCACTGAGGATCTGTACTTTCAGAGCGATAACGATGGATCCGAAATCGGTACTGGCTTTCCAT
TCGACCCCCATTATGTGGAAGTCCTGGGCGAGCGCATGCACTACGTCGATGTTGGTCCGCGCGATGGCAC
CCCTGTGCTGTTCCTGCACGGTAACCCGACCTCCTCCTACGTGTGGCGCAACATCATCCCGCATGTTGCA
CCGACCCATCGCTGCATTGCTCCAGACCTGATCGGTATGGGCAAATCCGACAAACCAGACCTGGGTTATT
TCTTCGACGACCACGTCCGCTTCATGGATGCCTTCATCGAAGCCCTGGGTCTGGAAGAGGTCGTCCTGGT
CATTCACGACTGGGGCTCCGCTCTGGGTTTCCACTGGGCCAAGCGCAATCCAGAGCGCGTCAAAGGTATT
GCATTTATGGAGTTCATCCGCCCTATCCCGACCTGGGACGAATGGCCAGAATTTGCCCGCGAGACCTTCC
AGGCCTTCCGCACCACCGACGTCGGCCGCAAGCTGATCATCGATCAGAACGTTTTTATCGAGGGTACGCT
GCCGATGGGTGTCGTCCGCCCGCTGACTGAAGTCGAGATGGACCATTACCGCGAGCCGTTCCTGAATCCT
GTTGACCGCGAGCCACTGTGGCGCTTCCCAAACGAGCTGCCAATCGCCGGTGAGCCAGCGAACATCGTCG
CGCTGGTCGAAGAATACATGGACTGGCTGCACCAGTCCCCTGTCCCGAAGCTGCTGTTCTGGGGCACCCC
AGGCGTTCTGATCCCACCGGCCGAAGCCGCTCGCCTGGCCAAAAGCCTGCCTAACTGCAAGGCTGTGGAC
ATCGGCCCGGGTCTGAATCTGCTGCAAGAAGACAACCCGGACCTGATCGGCAGCGAGATCGCGCGCTGGC
TGTCTACTCTGGAGATTTCCGGTCATCATCACCATCACCACTAATAGTCAACCGCTGAGCAATAACTAGC
ATAACCCCTTGGGGCCTCTAAACGGGTCTTGAGGGGTTTTTTGCTGAAAGGAGGAACTATATCCGGTTCG
CTTGCTGTCCATAAAACCGCCCAGTCTAGCTATCGCCATGTAAGCCCACTGCAAGCTACCTGCTTTCTCT
TTGCGCTTGCGTTTTCCCTTGTCCAGATAGCCCAGTAGCTGACATTCATCCGGGGTCAGCACCGTTTCTG
CGGACTGGCTTTCTACGTAATGGTTTCTTAGACGTCAGGTGGCACTTTTCGGGGAAATGTGCGCGGAACC
CCTATTTGTTTATTTTTCTAAATACATTCAAATATGTATCCGCTCATGAGACAATAACCCTGATAAATGC
TTCAATAATATTGAAAAAGGAAGAGTATGAGTATTCAACATTTCCGTGTCGCCCTTATTCCCTTTTTTGC
GGCATTTTGCCTTCCTGTTTTTGCTCACCCAGAAACGCTGGTGAAAGTAAAAGATGCTGAAGATCAGTTG
GGTGCACGAGTGGGTTACATCGAACTGGATCTCAACAGCGGTAAGATCCTTGAGAGTTTTCGCCCCGAAG
AACGTTTTCCAATGATGAGCACTTTCAAAGTTCTGCTATGTGGCGCGGTATTATCCCGTATTGACGCCGG
GCAAGAGCAACTCGGTCGCCGCATACACTATTCTCAGAATGACTTGGTTGAGTACTCACCAGTCACAGAA
AAGCATCTTACGGATGGCATGACAGTAAGAGAATTATGCAGTGCTGCCATAACCATGAGTGATAACACTG
CGGCCAACTTACTTCTGACAACTATCGGAGGACCGAAGGAGCTAACCGCTTTTTTGCACAACATGGGGGA
TCATGTAACTCGCCTTGATCGTTGGGAACCGGAGCTGAATGAAGCCATACCAAACGACGAGCGTGACACC
ACGATGCCTGTAGCAATGGCAACAACGTTGCGCAAACTATTAACTGGCGAACTACTTACTCTAGCTTCCC
GGCAACAATTAATAGACTGGATGGAGGCGGATAAAGTTGCAGGACCACTTCTGCGCTCGGCCCTTCCGGC
TGGCTGGTTTATTGCTGATAAATCTGGAGCCGGTGAGCGTGGGTCTCGCGGTATCATTGCAGCACTGGGG
CCAGATGGTAAGCCCTCCCGTATCGTAGTTATCTACACGACGGGGAGTCAGGCAACTATGGATGAACGAA
ATAGACAGATCGCTGAGATAGGTGCCTCACTGATTAAGCATTGGTAATTCGAAATGACCGACCAAGCGAC
GCCCAACCGGTATCAGCTCACTCAAAGGCGGTAATACGGTTATCCACAGAATCAGGGGATAACGCAGGAA
AGAACATGTGAGCAAAAGGCCAGCAAAAGGCCAGGAACCGTAAAAAGGCCGCGTTGCTGGCGTTTTTCCA
TAGGCTCCGCCCCCCTGACGAGCATCACAAAAATCGACGCTCAAGTCAGAGGTGGCGAAACCCGACAGGA
CTATAAAGATACCAGGCGTTTCCCCCTGGAAGCTCCCTCGTGCGCTCTCCTGTTCCGACCCTGCCGCTTA
CCGGATACCTGTCCGCCTTTCTCCCTTCGGGAAGCGTGGCGCTTTCTCATAGCTCACGCTGTAGGTATCT
CAGTTCGGTGTAGGTCGTTCGCTCCAAGCTGGGCTGTGTGCACGAACCCCCCGTTCAGCCCGACCGCTGC
GCCTTATCCGGTAACTATCGTCTTGAGTCCAACCCGGTAAGACACGACTTATCGCCACTGGCAGCAGCCA
CTGGTAACAGGATTAGCAGAGCGAGGTATGTAGGCGGTGCTACAGAGTTCTTGAAGTGGTG
Features (pLannotate 1.2.2; 12 found; start..end, strand, type, name):
    290..376     +  terminator     rrnB T1 terminator: Escherichia coli rrnB; transcription terminator T1 from the E. coli rrnB gene
    468..495     +  terminator     rrnB T2 terminator: transcription terminator T2 from the E. coli rrnB gene
    514..557     +  promoter       AmpR promoter (fragment): bla
    577..595     +  promoter       T7 promoter: promoter for bacteriophage T7 RNA polymerase
    648..2444    +  CDS            ABCE1 (sequence withheld): ABCE1_HUMAN - Also known as RLI, RNASEL1, RNASELI, RNS4I. Experimental evidence at protein level: Swiss-Prot protein existence level 1. (Microbial infection) Plays a role in the down-regulation of the 2-5A/RNASEL pathway during encephalomyocarditis virus (EMCV) and HIV-1 infections. From Homo sapiens (Human).
   2457..2477    +  CDS            TEV site: tobacco etch virus (TEV) protease recognition and cleavage site
   2493..3376    +  CDS            HaloTag® (fragment): modified bacterial dehalogenase that forms covalent bonds with chloroalkane derivatives
   3420..3467    +  terminator     T7 terminator: transcription terminator for bacteriophage T7 RNA polymerase
   3477..3653    -  CDS            tnpA (fragment): TN5P_ECOLX - Also known as tnp. Experimental evidence at protein level: Swiss-Prot protein existence level 1. Mediates transposition of transposon Tn5 by a 'cut and paste' mechanism. First, the monomeric transposase binds the 19 bp inverted DNA repeats flanking the transposon. Then, dimerization of the DNA- bound transposase creates a synaptic DNA complex. After nicking of the first DNA strand, excision of the transposon proceeds through a series of intermediates. The transposase then mediates the insertion of the transposon at a new site by strand transfer. The activity of the wild- type tran
   3696..3800    +  promoter       AmpR promoter: bla
   3801..4661    +  CDS            AmpR: β-lactamase; bla; confers resistance to ampicillin, carbenicillin, and related antibiotics
   4819..172     -  rep_origin     ori (across the origin): high-copy-number ColE1/pMB1/pBR322/pUC origin of replication
