[The description below was written by a language model from this plasmid's Addgene catalogue record and pLannotate feature annotations shown in this document.]
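Description:
pH6HTC_ABCE1-Halo is a 5.2 kb bacterial and cell-free expression plasmid for producing human ABCE1 as a HaloTag fusion protein. It is built on a version of the pH6HTC backbone from which the cer region has been removed. It replicates in E. coli from a high-copy ColE1/pUC-type origin and is selected with ampicillin through a bla (β-lactamase) cassette driven by its own AmpR promoter.

The expression unit is driven by a bacteriophage T7 promoter and closed by a T7 terminator, so transcription depends on T7 RNA polymerase, supplied either by a suitable E. coli expression host or by a coupled in vitro transcription/translation system. The ABCE1 open reading frame, inserted by Gibson assembly, is followed in frame by a TEV protease recognition site and then HaloTag, a modified bacterial dehalogenase that bonds covalently to chloroalkane ligands. The catalogue entry describes the C-terminal tag as HaloTag-6xHis. The automated annotation does not call the His tag separately and marks HaloTag as a fragment, so the polyhistidine stretch presumably lies in the short gap before the terminator. This arrangement allows covalent capture of the fusion on chloroalkane resins or surfaces, metal-affinity purification via the His tag, and release of ABCE1 from the tags by TEV cleavage. The rrnB T1 and T2 terminators upstream of the T7 promoter insulate the cassette from read-through transcription. A partial AmpR promoter and a short Tn5 transposase fragment also appear in the annotation and look like backbone remnants without a stated function.

The stated purpose is HaloTag fusion protein production, and the associated publication concerns large-scale mapping of RNA-binding protein–RNA interactions.
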