Addgene plasmid #175335: pH6HTC_ABCE1-Halo
Purpose: Production of HaloTag fusion protein
Depositing lab: Claudia Kutter. Depositing organization: Karolinska Institutet. Publication: Large-scale identification of RBP-RNA interactions by RAPseq refines essentials of post-transcriptional gene regulation. Atanasoai I, Papavasileiou S, Preiß N, Kutter C. bioRxiv 2021.11.08.467743 10.1101/2021.11.08.467743.
Backbone
  Vector backbone: pH6HTC_minus_cer-region
  Vector type: Bacterial Expression ; Cell Free Expression
Growth in bacteria
  Bacterial resistance: Ampicillin, 100 μg/mL
  Growth temperature: 37°C
  Growth strain: DH5alpha
  Copy number: High Copy
Gene/Insert
  Gene/Insert name: ABCE1
  Species: H. sapiens (human)
  Entrez Gene: ABCE1 (a.k.a. ABC38, OABP, RLI, RLI1, RNASEL1, RNASELI, RNS4I)
  Tag / fusion protein: HaloTag-6xHis (C terminal on backbone)
  Cloning method: Gibson Cloning
Terms and licenses: Academic/Nonprofit Terms; Industry Terms: Not Available to Industry
Depositor comments: Please visit https://doi.org/10.1101/2021.11.08.467743 for bioRxiv preprint.
How to cite: pH6HTC_ABCE1-Halo was a gift from Claudia Kutter (Addgene plasmid # 175335 ; http://n2t.net/addgene:175335 ; RRID:Addgene_175335)
